Addgene plasmid #230503: AiP15087 - pAAV-AiE0539h_3xC3-minBG-SYFP2-WPRE3-BGHpA (Alias: CN5087)
Purpose: AiE0539h_3xC3 is an enhancer sequence, designed to drive AAV-mediated transgene expression in specific populations of brain cells
Depositing lab: Allen Institute for Brain Science & Jonathan Ting. Depositing organization: Allen Institute. Publication: A suite of enhancer AAVs and transgenic mouse lines for genetic access to cortical cell types. Ben-Simon Y, Hooper M, Narayan S, Daigle TL, Dwivedi D, Way SW, Oster A, Stafford DA, Mich JK, Taormina MJ, Martinez RA, Opitz-Araya X, Roth JR, Alexander JR, Allen S, Amster A, Arbuckle J, Ayala A, Baker PM, Bakken TE, Barcelli T, Barta S, Bendrick J, Bertagnolli D, Bielstein C, Bishwakarma P, Bowlus J, Boyer G, Brouner K, Casian B, Casper T, Chakka AB, Chakrabarty R, Chance RK, Chavan S, Clark M, Colbert K, Collman F, Daniel S, Departee M, DiValentin P, Donadio N, Dotson N, Egdorf T, Fliss T, Gabitto M, Garcia J, Gary A, Gasperini M, Gloe J, Goldy J, Gore BB, Graybuck L, Greisman N, Haeseleer F, Halterman C, Haradon Z, Hastings SD, Helback O, Ho W, Hockemeyer D, Huang C, Huff S, Hunker A, Johansen N, Jones D, Juneau Z, Kalmbach B, Kannan M, Khem S, Kussick E, Kutsal R, Larsen R, Lee C, Lee AY, Leibly M, Lenz GH, Li S, Liang E, Lusk N, Madigan Z, Malloy J, Malone J, McCue R, Melchor J, Mollenkopf T, Moosman S, Morin E, Newman D, Ng L, Ngo K, Omstead V, Otto S, Oyama A, Pena N, Pham T, Phillips E, Pom CA, Potekhina L, Ransford S, Ray PL, Rette D, Reynoldson C, Rimorin C, Rocha D, Ruiz A, Sanchez REA, Sawyer L, Sedeno-Cortes A, Sevigny JP, Shapovalova N, Shepard N, Shulga L, Sigler AR, Siverts L, Soliman S, Somasundaram S, Staats B, Stewart K, Szelenyi E, Tieu M, Trader C, Tran A, van Velthoven CTJ, Walker M, Wang Y, Weed N, Wirthlin M, Wood T, Wynalda B, Yao Z, Zhou T, Ariza J, Dee N, Reding M, Ronellenfitch K, Mufti S, Sunkin SM, Smith KA, Esposito L, Waters J, Thyagarajan B, Yao S, Lein ES, Zeng H, Levi BP, Ngai J, Ting JT, Tasic B. Cell. 2025 May 16:S0092-8674(25)00513-6. doi: 10.1016/j.cell.2025.05.002. PubMed 40403729.
Backbone
  Vector backbone: pAAV2
  Vector type: AAV
Growth in bacteria
  Bacterial resistance: Ampicillin, 100 μg/mL
  Growth temperature: 37°C
  Growth strain: NEB Stable
  Copy number: High Copy
Gene/Insert
  Gene/Insert name: SYFP2
  Species: Synthetic
  Promoter: minBG
  Cloning method: Gibson Cloning
Terms and licenses: Academic/Nonprofit Terms; Industry Terms: Not Available to Industry
How to cite: AiP15087 - pAAV-AiE0539h_3xC3-minBG-SYFP2-WPRE3-BGHpA (Alias: CN5087) was a gift from Allen Institute for Brain Science & Jonathan Ting (Addgene plasmid # 230503 ; http://n2t.net/addgene:230503 ; RRID:Addgene_230503)
