[The description below was written by a language model from this plasmid's Addgene catalogue record and pLannotate feature annotations shown in this document.]
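Description:
AiP15087 - pAAV-AiE0539h_3xC3-minBG-SYFP2-WPRE3-BGHpA (alias CN5087) is a 4.6 kb AAV transfer plasmid built on a pAAV2 backbone and intended for packaging a reporter genome into recombinant adeno-associated virus for delivery to brain tissue. In bacteria it is maintained by a high-copy ColE1/pUC-type origin and selected with ampicillin through the β-lactamase gene and its native promoter. The backbone also carries an f1 phage origin and small remnants of pBR322 bom and rop sequences. The annotation finds a full-length AAV2 inverted terminal repeat downstream of the cassette, while only short ITR fragments are detected at the upstream end. This may reflect the difficulty of sequencing or annotating these structured repeats, but the record does not settle the point.

Between the ITRs lies a compact enhancer-reporter cassette. According to the name and catalogue fields, the AiE0539h_3xC3 enhancer sits upstream of the minimal beta-globin promoter (minBG). Neither element is annotated in the feature table, though the unannotated stretch preceding the coding sequence is where they would be located. The "3xC3" designation suggests a triplicated core of the enhancer, but the record does not spell this out. The minimal promoter has little activity on its own, so expression of SYFP2, a rapidly maturing monomeric yellow fluorescent protein, depends on the activity of the enhancer in a given cell type. A shortened woodchuck posttranscriptional element (WPRE3, detected as two WPRE fragments) boosts transcript stability and expression, and a bovine growth hormone polyadenylation signal terminates the message. The construct is designed to drive AAV-mediated transgene expression in specific brain cell populations, with fluorescence marking the targeted cells. The particular population is not named in the record.
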