Features (pLannotate 1.2.2; 14 found; start..end, strand, type, name):
     12..39      +  repeat_region  AAV2 ITR (fragment): inverted terminal repeat of adeno-associated virus serotype 2 inverted
     68..95      +  repeat_region  AAV2 ITR (fragment): inverted terminal repeat of adeno-associated virus serotype 2 inverted
    640..1356    +  CDS            SYFP2: SYFP2 is a basic (constitutively fluorescent) yellow fluorescent protein published in 2006, derived from Aequorea victoria. It is reported to be a very rapidly-maturing monomer with moderate acid sensitivity.
   1396..1553    +  misc_feature   WPRE (fragment): woodchuck hepatitis virus posttranscriptional regulatory element
   1559..1639    +  misc_feature   WPRE (fragment): woodchuck hepatitis virus posttranscriptional regulatory element
   1656..1767    +  polyA_signal   bGH poly(A) signal: bovine growth hormone polyadenylation signal
   1885..2025    +  repeat_region  AAV2 ITR: inverted terminal repeat of adeno-associated virus serotype 2 inverted
   2030..2081    -  misc_feature   bom (fragment): basis of mobility region from pBR322
   2100..2555    +  rep_origin     f1 ori (sequence partly withheld): f1 bacteriophage origin of replication; arrow indicates direction of (+) strand synthesis
   2556..2605    -  misc_feature   bom (fragment): basis of mobility region from pBR322
   2707..2742    -  CDS            rop (fragment): Rop protein, which maintains plasmids at low copy number; rop
   2837..2941    +  promoter       AmpR promoter: bla
   2942..3802    +  CDS            AmpR: β-lactamase; bla; confers resistance to ampicillin, carbenicillin, and related antibiotics
   3973..4561    +  rep_origin     ori: high-copy-number ColE1/pMB1/pBR322/pUC origin of replication
>Addgene plasmid #230503 | AiP15087 - pAAV-AiE0539h_3xC3-minBG-SYFP2-WPRE3-BGHpA (Alias: CN5087) | addgene full sequence | sequence record 479091 | Addgene NGS Result
CCTGCAGGCAGCTGCGCGCTCGCTCGCTCACTGAGGCCGCCCGGGCGTCGGGCGACCTTTGGTCGCCCGG
CCTCAGTGAGCGAGCGAGCGCGCAGAGAGGGAGTGGCCAACTCCATCACTAGGGGTTCCTGCGGCCGCAC
GCGTGGCGTGCTTTGCGCTGGACTCATCAATTCACTGCTACAGTTTTGGGTCCGAGGATGGGGCATGCGG
GTGGGGAAGAAGAAGAGTGAAGGAGGGCATTCAGGACCCTGGGCCCATAAGGCCACAGCCAGCGGTGGCG
TGCTTTGCGCTGGACTCATCAATTCACTGCTACAGTTTTGGGTCCGAGGATGGGGCATGCGGGTGGGGAA
GAAGAAGAGTGAAGGAGGGCATTCAGGACCCTGGGCCCATAAGGCCACAGCCAGCGGTGGCGTGCTTTGC
GCTGGACTCATCAATTCACTGCTACAGTTTTGGGTCCGAGGATGGGGCATGCGGGTGGGGAAGAAGAAGA
GTGAAGGAGGGCATTCAGGACCCTGGGCCCATAAGGCCACAGCCAGCGGTGAGCTCGGGCTGGGCATAAA
AGTCAGGGCAGAGCCATCTATTGCTTACATTTGCTTCTGGGATCCAGATCTTTCGAAGCTAGCGCTACCG
GTCGCCACCATGGTGAGCAAGGGCGAGGAGCTGTTCACCGGGGTGGTGCCCATCCTGGTCGAGCTGGACG
GCGACGTAAACGGCCACAAGTTCAGCGTGTCCGGCGAGGGCGAGGGCGATGCCACCTACGGCAAGCTGAC
CCTGAAGCTGATCTGCACCACCGGCAAGCTGCCCGTGCCCTGGCCCACCCTCGTGACCACCCTGGGCTAC
GGCGTGCAGTGCTTCGCCCGCTACCCCGACCACATGAAGCAGCACGACTTCTTCAAGTCCGCCATGCCCG
AAGGCTACGTCCAGGAGCGCACCATCTTCTTCAAGGACGACGGCAACTACAAGACCCGCGCCGAGGTGAA
GTTCGAGGGCGACACCCTGGTGAACCGCATCGAGCTGAAGGGCATCGACTTCAAGGAGGACGGCAACATC
CTGGGGCACAAGCTGGAGTACAACTACAACAGCCACAACGTCTATATCACCGCCGACAAGCAGAAGAACG
GCATCAAGGCCAACTTCAAGATCCGCCACAACATCGAGGACGGCGGCGTGCAGCTCGCCGACCACTACCA
GCAGAACACCCCCATCGGCGACGGCCCCGTGCTGCTGCCCGACAACCACTACCTGAGCTACCAGTCCAAG
CTGAGCAAAGACCCCAACGAGAAGCGCGATCACATGGTCCTGCTGGAGTTCGTGACCGCCGCCGGGATCA
CTCTCGGCATGGACGAGCTGTACAAGTAAGTCGACGGCGCGCCGCGGCCGCGAATTCGATATCATAATCA
ACCTCTGGATTACAAAATTTGTGAAAGATTGACTGGTATTCTTAACTATGTTGCTCCTTTTACGCTATGT
GGATACGCTGCTTTAATGCCTTTGTATCATGCTATTGCTTCCCGTATGGCTTTCATTTTCTCCTCCTTGT
ATAAATCCTGGTTAGTTCTTGCCACGGCGGAACTCATCGCCGCCTGCCTTGCCCGCTGCTGGACAGGGGC
TCGGCTGTTGGGCACTGACAATTCCGTGGCTCGAGAGATCTTCGACTGTGCCTTCTAGTTGCCAGCCATC
TGTTGTTTGCCCCTCCCCCGTGCCTTCCTTGACCCTGGAAGGTGCCACTCCCACTGTCCTTTCCTAATAA
AATGAGGAAATTGCATCGCATTGTCTGAGTAGGTGTCATTCTATTCTGGGGGGTGGGGTGGGGCAGGACA
GCAAGGGGGAGGATTGGGAAGACAATAGCAGGCATGAGATCTCACGTGCGGACCGAGCGGCCGCAGGAAC
CCCTAGTGATGGAGTTGGCCACTCCCTCTCTGCGCGCTCGCTCGCTCACTGAGGCCGGGCGACCAAAGGT
CGCCCGACGCCCGGGCTTTGCCCGGGCGGCCTCAGTGAGCGAGCGAGCGCGCAGCTGCCTGCAGGGGCGC
CTGATGCGGTATTTTCTCCTTACGCATCTGTGCGGTATTTCACACCGCATA
[95 nt withheld, positions 2082-2176]
T
[46 nt withheld, positions 2178-2223]
C
[141 nt withheld, positions 2225-2365]
CCTTTGACGTTGGAGTCCACGTTCTTT
[37 nt withheld, positions 2393-2429]
ACTCTATCTCGGGCTATTCTTTTGATTTATAAGGGATTTTGCCGATTTCGGTCTATTGGTTAAAAAATGA
GCTGATTTAACAAAAATTTAACGCGAATTTTAACAAAATATTAACGTTTACAATTTTATGGTGCACTCTC
AGTACAATCTGCTCTGATGCCGCATAGTTAAGCCAGCCCCGACACCCGCCAACACCCGCTGACGCGCCCT
GACGGGCTTGTCTGCTCCCGGCATCCGCTTACAGACAAGCTGTGACCGTCTCCGGGAGCTGCATGTGTCA
GAGGTTTTCACCGTCATCACCGAAACGCGCGAGACGAAAGGGCCTCGTGATACGCCTATTTTTATAGGTT
AATGTCATGATAATAATGGTTTCTTAGACGTCAGGTGGCACTTTTCGGGGAAATGTGCGCGGAACCCCTA
TTTGTTTATTTTTCTAAATACATTCAAATATGTATCCGCTCATGAGACAATAACCCTGATAAATGCTTCA
ATAATATTGAAAAAGGAAGAGTATGAGTATTCAACATTTCCGTGTCGCCCTTATTCCCTTTTTTGCGGCA
TTTTGCCTTCCTGTTTTTGCTCACCCAGAAACGCTGGTGAAAGTAAAAGATGCTGAAGATCAGTTGGGTG
CACGAGTGGGTTACATCGAACTGGATCTCAACAGCGGTAAGATCCTTGAGAGTTTTCGCCCCGAAGAACG
TTTTCCAATGATGAGCACTTTTAAAGTTCTGCTATGTGGCGCGGTATTATCCCGTATTGACGCCGGGCAA
GAGCAACTCGGTCGCCGCATACACTATTCTCAGAATGACTTGGTTGAGTACTCACCAGTCACAGAAAAGC
ATCTTACGGATGGCATGACAGTAAGAGAATTATGCAGTGCTGCCATAACCATGAGTGATAACACTGCGGC
CAACTTACTTCTGACAACGATCGGAGGACCGAAGGAGCTAACCGCTTTTTTGCACAACATGGGGGATCAT
GTAACTCGCCTTGATCGTTGGGAACCGGAGCTGAATGAAGCCATACCAAACGACGAGCGTGACACCACGA
TGCCTGTAGCAATGGCAACAACGTTGCGCAAACTATTAACTGGCGAACTACTTACTCTAGCTTCCCGGCA
ACAATTAATAGACTGGATGGAGGCGGATAAAGTTGCAGGACCACTTCTGCGCTCGGCCCTTCCGGCTGGC
TGGTTTATTGCTGATAAATCTGGAGCCGGTGAGCGTGGGTCTCGCGGTATCATTGCAGCACTGGGGCCAG
ATGGTAAGCCCTCCCGTATCGTAGTTATCTACACGACGGGGAGTCAGGCAACTATGGATGAACGAAATAG
ACAGATCGCTGAGATAGGTGCCTCACTGATTAAGCATTGGTAACTGTCAGACCAAGTTTACTCATATATA
CTTTAGATTGATTTAAAACTTCATTTTTAATTTAAAAGGATCTAGGTGAAGATCCTTTTTGATAATCTCA
TGACCAAAATCCCTTAACGTGAGTTTTCGTTCCACTGAGCGTCAGACCCCGTAGAAAAGATCAAAGGATC
TTCTTGAGATCCTTTTTTTCTGCGCGTAATCTGCTGCTTGCAAACAAAAAAACCACCGCTACCAGCGGTG
GTTTGTTTGCCGGATCAAGAGCTACCAACTCTTTTTCCGAAGGTAACTGGCTTCAGCAGAGCGCAGATAC
CAAATACTGTTCTTCTAGTGTAGCCGTAGTTAGGCCACCACTTCAAGAACTCTGTAGCACCGCCTACATA
CCTCGCTCTGCTAATCCTGTTACCAGTGGCTGCTGCCAGTGGCGATAAGTCGTGTCTTACCGGGTTGGAC
TCAAGACGATAGTTACCGGATAAGGCGCAGCGGTCGGGCTGAACGGGGGGTTCGTGCACACAGCCCAGCT
TGGAGCGAACGACCTACACCGAACTGAGATACCTACAGCGTGAGCTATGAGAAAGCGCCACGCTTCCCGA
AGGGAGAAAGGCGGACAGGTATCCGGTAAGCGGCAGGGTCGGAACAGGAGAGCGCACGAGGGAGCTTCCA
GGGGGAAACGCCTGGTATCTTTATAGTCCTGTCGGGTTTCGCCACCTCTGACTTGAGCGTCGATTTTTGT
GATGCTCGTCAGGGGGGCGGAGCCTATGGAAAAACGCCAGCAACGCGGCCTTTTTACGGTTCCTGGCCTT
TTGCTGGCCTTTTGCTCACATGT
